Addgene plasmid #197457: sgCRY2
Purpose: Expresses sgRNA(CRY2 gene) in mammalian cells
Depositing lab: Han Kyoung Choe. Depositing organization: Daegu Gyeongbuk Institute of Science and Technology. Publication: Multiplexed CRISPR-Cas9 system in a single adeno-associated virus to simultaneously knock out redundant clock genes. Kim B, Kim J, Chun M, Park I, Kwak D, Choi M, Kim K, Choe HK. Sci Rep. 2021 Jan 28;11(1):2575. doi: 10.1038/s41598-021-82287-0. PubMed 33510438.
Backbone
  Vector backbone: pAAV-hU6-gRNA-hSyn-mCherry-KASH
  Backbone size w/o insert (bp): 5294
  Total vector size (bp): 5699
  Vector type: AAV
Growth in bacteria
  Bacterial resistance: Ampicillin, 100 μg/mL
  Growth temperature: 37°C
  Growth strain: NEB Stable
  Copy number: Unknown
Gene/Insert
  Gene/Insert name: hU6-sgCRY2-1-hU6-sgCRY2-2 (alt name: sgCRY2)
  gRNA/shRNA sequence: CTGTGGGCATCAACCGATGG, TCGGTTGATGCCCACAGACG
  Species: M. musculus (mouse)
  Entrez Gene: Cry2 (a.k.a. D130054K12Rik)
  Promoter: U6, hSyn
  Tag / fusion protein: mCherry (K14E, N210D, E249G) (C terminal on backbone)
  Cloning method: Restriction Enzyme; 5′ cloning site Mlu1 (not destroyed); 3′ cloning site Age1 (not destroyed)
  Sequencing primers: 5′ ITR_R CGGCCTCAGTGAGCGA; 3′ hSyn_R gtcggtcgtcaggtaggcac
Terms and licenses: Academic/Nonprofit Terms; Industry Terms: Not Available to Industry
Depositor comments: Please note that the mutations K14E, N210D, and E249G were found in the mCherry sequence. The fluorophore is still fluorescent, as described in the publication.
How to cite: sgCRY2 was a gift from Han Kyoung Choe (Addgene plasmid # 197457 ; http://n2t.net/addgene:197457 ; RRID:Addgene_197457)
