[The description below was written by a language model from this plasmid's Addgene catalogue record and pLannotate feature annotations shown in this document.]
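Description:
sgCRY2 is an AAV transfer plasmid built on the pAAV-hU6-gRNA-hSyn-mCherry-KASH backbone, designed to deliver two guide RNAs against the mouse circadian clock gene Cry2 to mammalian cells, particularly neurons. It is propagated in E. coli through a high-copy ColE1/pUC-type origin with ampicillin selection (β-lactamase under its own promoter), and it also carries an f1 phage origin plus remnants of pBR322 bom and rop sequences. The catalogue lists a total size of about 5.7 kb, close to the 5,688 nt sequenced record.

The payload sits between AAV2 inverted terminal repeats, which allow the cassette to be packaged into recombinant AAV particles. One ITR is annotated in full, while the upstream one is detected only as two short fragments, which may reflect the difficulty of sequencing or annotating these repeats rather than a real deletion. Downstream of the left ITR are two tandem units, each with a human U6 RNA polymerase III promoter driving a Cry2-targeting spacer fused to the Streptococcus pyogenes Cas9 guide scaffold, so two guides are expressed from one genome. A separate human synapsin I promoter gives neuron-specific expression of mCherry fused at its C terminus to a KASH nuclear-envelope targeting domain (annotated as a SYNE3-like fragment), terminated by the human growth hormone polyadenylation signal. This reporter marks the nuclei of transduced neurons. The depositor notes three substitutions in mCherry (K14E, N210D, E249G) but reports that it remains fluorescent.

No Cas9 is encoded, so the nuclease must be supplied separately. The associated work concerns AAV-based CRISPR knockout of redundant clock genes.
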