Features (pLannotate 1.2.2; 21 found; start..end, strand, type, name):
    283..332     -  misc_feature   bom (fragment): basis of mobility region from pBR322
    434..469     -  CDS            rop (fragment): Rop protein, which maintains plasmids at low copy number; rop
    564..668     +  promoter       AmpR promoter: bla
    669..1529    +  CDS            AmpR: β-lactamase; bla; confers resistance to ampicillin, carbenicillin, and related antibiotics
   1700..2288    +  rep_origin     ori: high-copy-number ColE1/pMB1/pBR322/pUC origin of replication
   2361..2388    +  repeat_region  AAV2 ITR (fragment): inverted terminal repeat of adeno-associated virus serotype 2 inverted
   2417..2444    +  repeat_region  AAV2 ITR (fragment): inverted terminal repeat of adeno-associated virus serotype 2 inverted
   2510..2750    +  promoter       U6 promoter: RNA polymerase III promoter for human U6 snRNA
   2780..2855    +  misc_RNA       gRNA scaffold: guide RNA scaffold for the Streptococcus pyogenes CRISPR/Cas9 system
   2880..3120    +  promoter       U6 promoter: RNA polymerase III promoter for human U6 snRNA
   3150..3225    +  misc_RNA       gRNA scaffold: guide RNA scaffold for the Streptococcus pyogenes CRISPR/Cas9 system
   3281..3728    +  promoter       hSyn promoter: human synapsin I promoter; confers neuron-specific expression (Kügler et al., 2003)
   3742..3759    +  misc_feature   MCS (fragment): pUC18/19 multiple cloning site
   3760..4467    +  CDS            mCherry: monomeric derivative of DsRed fluorescent protein (Shaner et al., 2004) mammalian codon-optimized
   4474..4492    +  misc_feature   MCS (fragment): multiple cloning site
   4561..4737    +  CDS            SYNE3 (fragment): SYNE3_HUMAN - Also known as C14orf139 From Homo sapiens (Human).
   4741..4762    +  misc_feature   MCS (fragment): pBluescript multiple cloning site
   4784..5260    +  polyA_signal   hGH poly(A) signal: human growth hormone polyadenylation signal
   5300..5440    +  repeat_region  AAV2 ITR: inverted terminal repeat of adeno-associated virus serotype 2 inverted
   5445..5496    -  misc_feature   bom (fragment): basis of mobility region from pBR322
   5515..282     +  rep_origin     f1 ori (across the origin) (sequence partly withheld): f1 bacteriophage origin of replication; arrow indicates direction of (+) strand synthesis
>Addgene plasmid #197457 | sgCRY2 | addgene full sequence | sequence record 389127 | Addgene NGS Result
[92 nt withheld, positions 1-92]
CCTTTGACGTTGGAGTCCACGTTCTTT
[37 nt withheld, positions 120-156]
ACTCTATCTCGGGCTATTCTTTTGATTTATAAGGGATTTTGCCGATTTCGGTCTATTGGTTAAAAAATGA
GCTGATTTAACAAAAATTTAACGCGAATTTTAACAAAATATTAACGTTTACAATTTTATGGTGCACTCTC
AGTACAATCTGCTCTGATGCCGCATAGTTAAGCCAGCCCCGACACCCGCCAACACCCGCTGACGCGCCCT
GACGGGCTTGTCTGCTCCCGGCATCCGCTTACAGACAAGCTGTGACCGTCTCCGGGAGCTGCATGTGTCA
GAGGTTTTCACCGTCATCACCGAAACGCGCGAGACGAAAGGGCCTCGTGATACGCCTATTTTTATAGGTT
AATGTCATGATAATAATGGTTTCTTAGACGTCAGGTGGCACTTTTCGGGGAAATGTGCGCGGAACCCCTA
TTTGTTTATTTTTCTAAATACATTCAAATATGTATCCGCTCATGAGACAATAACCCTGATAAATGCTTCA
ATAATATTGAAAAAGGAAGAGTATGAGTATTCAACATTTCCGTGTCGCCCTTATTCCCTTTTTTGCGGCA
TTTTGCCTTCCTGTTTTTGCTCACCCAGAAACGCTGGTGAAAGTAAAAGATGCTGAAGATCAGTTGGGTG
CACGAGTGGGTTACATCGAACTGGATCTCAACAGCGGTAAGATCCTTGAGAGTTTTCGCCCCGAAGAACG
TTTTCCAATGATGAGCACTTTTAAAGTTCTGCTATGTGGCGCGGTATTATCCCGTATTGACGCCGGGCAA
GAGCAACTCGGTCGCCGCATACACTATTCTCAGAATGACTTGGTTGAGTACTCACCAGTCACAGAAAAGC
ATCTTACGGATGGCATGACAGTAAGAGAATTATGCAGTGCTGCCATAACCATGAGTGATAACACTGCGGC
CAACTTACTTCTGACAACGATCGGAGGACCGAAGGAGCTAACCGCTTTTTTGCACAACATGGGGGATCAT
GTAACTCGCCTTGATCGTTGGGAACCGGAGCTGAATGAAGCCATACCAAACGACGAGCGTGACACCACGA
TGCCTGTAGCAATGGCAACAACGTTGCGCAAACTATTAACTGGCGAACTACTTACTCTAGCTTCCCGGCA
ACAATTAATAGACTGGATGGAGGCGGATAAAGTTGCAGGACCACTTCTGCGCTCGGCCCTTCCGGCTGGC
TGGTTTATTGCTGATAAATCTGGAGCCGGTGAGCGTGGGTCTCGCGGTATCATTGCAGCACTGGGGCCAG
ATGGTAAGCCCTCCCGTATCGTAGTTATCTACACGACGGGGAGTCAGGCAACTATGGATGAACGAAATAG
ACAGATCGCTGAGATAGGTGCCTCACTGATTAAGCATTGGTAACTGTCAGACCAAGTTTACTCATATATA
CTTTAGATTGATTTAAAACTTCATTTTTAATTTAAAAGGATCTAGGTGAAGATCCTTTTTGATAATCTCA
TGACCAAAATCCCTTAACGTGAGTTTTCGTTCCACTGAGCGTCAGACCCCGTAGAAAAGATCAAAGGATC
TTCTTGAGATCCTTTTTTTCTGCGCGTAATCTGCTGCTTGCAAACAAAAAAACCACCGCTACCAGCGGTG
GTTTGTTTGCCGGATCAAGAGCTACCAACTCTTTTTCCGAAGGTAACTGGCTTCAGCAGAGCGCAGATAC
CAAATACTGTTCTTCTAGTGTAGCCGTAGTTAGGCCACCACTTCAAGAACTCTGTAGCACCGCCTACATA
CCTCGCTCTGCTAATCCTGTTACCAGTGGCTGCTGCCAGTGGCGATAAGTCGTGTCTTACCGGGTTGGAC
TCAAGACGATAGTTACCGGATAAGGCGCAGCGGTCGGGCTGAACGGGGGGTTCGTGCACACAGCCCAGCT
TGGAGCGAACGACCTACACCGAACTGAGATACCTACAGCGTGAGCTATGAGAAAGCGCCACGCTTCCCGA
AGGGAGAAAGGCGGACAGGTATCCGGTAAGCGGCAGGGTCGGAACAGGAGAGCGCACGAGGGAGCTTCCA
GGGGGAAACGCCTGGTATCTTTATAGTCCTGTCGGGTTTCGCCACCTCTGACTTGAGCGTCGATTTTTGT
GATGCTCGTCAGGGGGGCGGAGCCTATGGAAAAACGCCAGCAACGCGGCCTTTTTACGGTTCCTGGCCTT
TTGCTGGCCTTTTGCTCACATGTCCTGCAGGCAGCTGCGCGCTCGCTCGCTCACTGAGGCCGCCCGGGCG
TCGGGCGACCTTTGGTCGCCCGGCCTCAGTGAGCGAGCGAGCGCGCAGAGAGGGAGTGGCCAACTCCATC
ACTAGGGGTTCCTGCGGCCGCACGCGTCACCTGCTAACAATTGGAGGGCCTATTTCCCATGATTCCTTCA
TATTTGCATATACGATACAAGGCTGTTAGAGAGATAATTGGAATTAATTTGACTGTAAACACAAAGATAT
TAGTACAAAATACGTGACGTAGAAAGTAATAATTTCTTGGGTAGTTTGCAGTTTTAAAATTATGTTTTAA
AATGGACTATCATATGCTTACCGTAACTTGAAAGTATTTCGATTTCTTGGCTTTATATATCTTGTGGAAA
GGACGAAACACCGCTGTGGGCATCAACCGATGGGTTTTAGAGCTAGAAATAGCAAGTTAAAATAAGGCTA
GTCCGTTATCAACTTGAAAAAGTGGCACCGAGTCGGTGCTTTTTTGCTAGCGCTAGCGCTAGCGAGGGCC
TATTTCCCATGATTCCTTCATATTTGCATATACGATACAAGGCTGTTAGAGAGATAATTGGAATTAATTT
GACTGTAAACACAAAGATATTAGTACAAAATACGTGACGTAGAAAGTAATAATTTCTTGGGTAGTTTGCA
GTTTTAAAATTATGTTTTAAAATGGACTATCATATGCTTACCGTAACTTGAAAGTATTTCGATTTCTTGG
CTTTATATATCTTGTGGAAAGGACGAAACACCGTCGGTTGATGCCCACAGACGGTTTTAGAGCTAGAAAT
AGCAAGTTAAAATAAGGCTAGTCCGTTATCAACTTGAAAAAGTGGCACCGAGTCGGTGCTTTTTTCTTAA
GTTAGCAGGTGACCGGTTATAGACTGCAGAGGGCCCTGCGTATGAGTGCAAGTGGGTTTTAGGACCAGGA
TGAGGCGGGGTGGGGGTGCCTACCTGACGACCGACCCCGACCCACTGGACAAGCACCCAACCCCCATTCC
CCAAATTGCGCATCCCCTATCAGAGAGGGGGAGGGGAAACAGGATGCGGCGAGGCGCGTGCGCACTGCCA
GCTTCAGCACCGCGGACAGTGCCTTCGCCCCCGCCTGGCGGCGCGCGCCACCGCCGCCTCAGCACTGAAG
GCGCGCTGACGTCACTCGCCGGTCCCCCGCAAACTCCCCTTCCCGGCCACCTTGGTCGCGTCCGCGCCGC
CGCCGGCCCAGCCGGACCGCACCACGCGAGGCGCGAGATAGGGGGGCACGGGCGCGACCATCTGCGCTGC
GGCGCCGGCGACTCAGCGCTGCCTCAGTCTGCGGTGGGCAGCGGAGGAGTCGTGTCGTGCCTGAGAGCGC
AGTCGAGAAGGTACCGGATCCTCTAGAGTCGACATGGTGAGCAAGGGCGAGGAGGATAACATGGCCATCA
TCGAGGAGTTCATGCGCTTCAAGGTGCACATGGAGGGCTCCGTGAACGGCCACGAGTTCGAGATCGAGGG
CGAGGGCGAGGGCCGCCCCTACGAGGGCACCCAGACCGCCAAGCTGAAGGTGACCAAGGGTGGCCCCCTG
CCCTTCGCCTGGGACATCCTGTCCCCTCAGTTCATGTACGGCTCCAAGGCCTACGTGAAGCACCCCGCCG
ACATCCCCGACTACTTGAAGCTGTCCTTCCCCGAGGGCTTCAAGTGGGAGCGCGTGATGAACTTCGAGGA
CGGCGGCGTGGTGACCGTGACCCAGGACTCCTCCCTGCAGGACGGCGAGTTCATCTACAAGGTGAAGCTG
CGCGGCACCAACTTCCCCTCCGACGGCCCCGTAATGCAGAAGAAGACCATGGGCTGGGAGGCCTCCTCCG
AGCGGATGTACCCCGAGGACGGCGCCCTGAAGGGCGAGATCAAGCAGAGGCTGAAGCTGAAGGACGGCGG
CCACTACGACGCTGAGGTCAAGACCACCTACAAGGCCAAGAAGCCCGTGCAGCTGCCCGGCGCCTACAAC
GTCAACATCAAGTTGGACATCACCTCCCACGACGAGGACTACACCATCGTGGAACAGTACGAACGCGCCG
AGGGCCGCCACTCCACCGGCGGCATGGACGAGCTGTACAAGGAATTCTCCGGACTCAGATCTCGAGAGGA
GGAGGAGGGGACAGACAGCAGGATGCCCCACCTCGACAGCCCCGGCAGCTCCCAGCCGAGACGCTCCTTC
CTCTCAAGGGTGATCAGGGCAGCGCTACCGTTGCAGCTGCTTCTGCTGCTGCTGCTGCTCCTGGCCTGCC
TGCTACCTGCCTCTGAAGATGACTACAGCTGCACCCAGGCCAACAACTTTGCCCGATCCTTCTACCCCAT
GCTGCGGTACACCAACGGGCCACCTCCCACCTAGGATATCAAGCTTATCGATACCGAGCGCTGCTCGAGA
GATCTACGGGTGGCATCCCTGTGACCCCTCCCCAGTGCCTCTCCTGGCCCTGGAAGTTGCCACTCCAGTG
CCCACCAGCCTTGTCCTAATAAAATTAAGTTGCATCATTTTGTCTGACTAGGTGTCCTTCTATAATATTA
TGGGGTGGAGGGGGGTGGTATGGAGCAAGGGGCAAGTTGGGAAGACAACCTGTAGGGCCTGCGGGGTCTA
TTGGGAACCAAGCTGGAGTGCAGTGGCACAATCTTGGCTCACTGCAATCTCCGCCTCCTGGGTTCAAGCG
ATTCTCCTGCCTCAGCCTCCCGAGTTGTTGGGATTCCAGGCATGCATGACCAGGCTCAGCTAATTTTTGT
TTTTTTGGTAGAGACGGGGTTTCACCATATTGGCCAGGCTGGTCTCCAACTCCTAATCTCAGGTGATCTA
CCCACCTTGGCCTCCCAAATTGCTGGGATTACAGGCGTGAACCACTGCTCCCTTCCCTGTCCTTCTGATT
TTGTAGGTAACCACGTGCGGACCGAGCGGCCGCAGGAACCCCTAGTGATGGAGTTGGCCACTCCCTCTCT
GCGCGCTCGCTCGCTCACTGAGGCCGGGCGACCAAAGGTCGCCCGACGCCCGGGCTTTGCCCGGGCGGCC
TCAGTGAGCGAGCGAGCGCGCAGCTGCCTGCAGGGGCGCCTGATGCGGTATTTTCTCCTTACGCATCTGT
GCGGTATTTCACACCGCATA
[95 nt withheld, positions 5497-5591]
T
[46 nt withheld, positions 5593-5638]
C
[49 nt withheld, positions 5640-5688]
